>Addgene plasmid #120834 | pLenti6.3/Capsid | depositor full sequence | sequence record 229570 | pLenti6.3/Capsid sequence 8101 bps
AATGTAGTCTTATGCAATACTCTTGTAGTCTTGCAACATGGTAACGATGAGTTAGCAACATGCCTTACAA
GGAGAGAAAAAGCACCGTGCATGCCGATTGGTGGAAGTAAGGTGGTACGATCGTGCCTTATTAGGAAGGC
AACAGACGGGTCTGACATGGATTGGACGAACCACTGAATTGCCGCATTGCAGAGATATTGTATTTAAGTG
CCTAGCTCGATACATAAACGGGTCTCTCTGGTTAGACCAGATCTGAGCCTGGGAGCTCTCTGGCTAACTA
GGGAACCCACTGCTTAAGCCTCAATAAAGCTTGCCTTGAGTGCTTCAAGTAGTGTGTGCCCGTCTGTTGT
GTGACTCTGGTAACTAGAGATCCCTCAGACCCTTTTAGTCAGTGTGGAAAATCTCTAGCAGTGGCGCCCG
AACAGGGACTTGAAAGCGAAAGGGAAACCAGAGGAGCTCTCTCGACGCAGGACTCGGCTTGCTGAAGCGC
GCACGGCAAGAGGCGAGGGGCGGCGACTGGTGAGTACGCCAAAAATTTTGACTAGCGGAGGCTAGAAGGA
GAGAGATGGGTGCGAGAGCGTCAGTATTAAGCGGGGGAGAATTAGATCGCGATGGGAAAAAATTCGGTTA
AGGCCAGGGGGAAAGAAAAAATATAAATTAAAACATATAGTATGGGCAAGCAGGGAGCTAGAACGATTCG
CAGTTAATCCTGGCCTGTTAGAAACATCAGAAGGCTGTAGACAAATACTGGGACAGCTACAACCATCCCT
TCAGACAGGATCAGAAGAACTTAGATCATTATATAATACAGTAGCAACCCTCTATTGTGTGCATCAAAGG
ATAGAGATAAAAGACACCAAGGAAGCTTTAGACAAGATAGAGGAAGAGCAAAACAAAAGTAAGACCACCG
CACAGCAAGCGGCCGCTGATCTTCAGACCTGGAGGAGGAGATATGAGGGACAATTGGAGAAGTGAATTAT
ATAAATATAAAGTAGTAAAAATTGAACCATTAGGAGTAGCACCCACCAAGGCAAAGAGAAGAGTGGTGCA
GAGAGAAAAAAGAGCAGTGGGAATAGGAGCTTTGTTCCTTGGGTTCTTGGGAGCAGCAGGAAGCACTATG
GGCGCAGCGTCAATGACGCTGACGGTACAGGCCAGACAATTATTGTCTGGTATAGTGCAGCAGCAGAACA
ATTTGCTGAGGGCTATTGAGGCGCAACAGCATCTGTTGCAACTCACAGTCTGGGGCATCAAGCAGCTCCA
GGCAAGAATCCTGGCTGTGGAAAGATACCTAAAGGATCAACAGCTCCTGGGGATTTGGGGTTGCTCTGGA
AAACTCATTTGCACCACTGCTGTGCCTTGGAATGCTAGTTGGAGTAATAAATCTCTGGAACAGATTTGGA
ATCACACGACCTGGATGGAGTGGGACAGAGAAATTAACAATTACACAAGCTTAATACACTCCTTAATTGA
AGAATCGCAAAACCAGCAAGAAAAGAATGAACAAGAATTATTGGAATTAGATAAATGGGCAAGTTTGTGG
AATTGGTTTAACATAACAAATTGGCTGTGGTATATAAAATTATTCATAATGATAGTAGGAGGCTTGGTAG
GTTTAAGAATAGTTTTTGCTGTACTTTCTATAGTGAATAGAGTTAGGCAGGGATATTCACCATTATCGTT
TCAGACCCACCTCCCAACCCCGAGGGGACCCGACAGGCCCGAAGGAATAGAAGAAGAAGGTGGAGAGAGA
GACAGAGACAGATCCATTCGATTAGTGAACGGATCTCGACGGTATCGGTTAACTTTTAAAAGAAAAGGGG
GGATTGGGGGGTACAGTGCAGGGGAAAGAATAGTAGACATAATAGCAACAGACATACAAACTAAAGAATT
ACAAAAACAAATTACAAAAATTCAAAATTTTATCGATAAGCTTGGGAGTTCCGCTTACATAACTTACGGT
AAATGGCCCGCCTGGCTGACCGCCCAACGACCCCCGCCCATTGACGTCAATAATGACGTATGTTCCCATA
GTAACGCCAATAGGGACTTTCCATTGACGTCAATGGGTGGAGTATTTACGGTAAACTGCCCACTTGGCAG
TACATCAAGTGTATCATATGCCAAGTACGCCCCCTATTGACGTCAATGACGGTAAATGGCCCGCCTGGCA
TTATGCCCAGTACATGACCTTATGGGACTTTCCTACTTGGCAGTACATCTACGTATTAGTCATCGCTATT
ACCATGGTGATGCGGTTTTGGCAGTACATCAATGGGCGTGGATAGCGGTTTGACTCACGGGGATTTCCAA
GTCTCCACCCCATTGACGTCAATGGGAGTTTGTTTTGGCACCAAAATCAACGGGACTTTCCAAAATGTCG
TAACAACTCCGCCCCATTGACGCAAATGGGCGGTAGGCGTGTACGGTGGGAGGTCTATATAAGCAGAGCT
CTCCCTATCAGTGATAGAGATCTCCCTATCAGTGATAGAGATCGTCGACTAGTCCAGTGTGGTGGAATTC
TGCAGATATCAACAAGTTTGTACAAAAAAGCAGGCTCCGAATTCGCCCTTAGGAGGACAGCTATGAAAAA
CCCAAAAAAGAAATCCGGAGGATTCCGGATTGTCAATATGCTAAAACGCGGAGTAGCCCGTGTGAGCCCC
TTTGGGGGCTTGAAGAGGCTGCCAGCCGGACTTCTGCTGGGTCATGGGCCCATCAGGATGGTCTTGGCAA
TTCTAGCCTTTTTGAGATTCACGGCAATCAAGCCATCACTGGGTCTCATCAATAGATGGGGTTCAGTGGG
GAAAAAAGAGGCTATGGAAATAATAAAGAAGTTCAAGAAAGATCTGGCTGCCATGCTGAGAATAATCAAT
GCTAGGAAGGAGAAGAAGAGACGAGGCGCAGATACTAGTGTCGGAATTGTTGGCCTCCTGCTGACCACAG
CTATGGCAAAGGGCGAATTCGACCCAGCTTTCTTGTACAAAGTGGTTGATATCCAGCACAGTGGCGGCCG
CTCGAGTCTAGAGGGGCCGCGGTTCGAAGGTAAGCCTATCCCTAACCCTCTCCTCGGTCTCGATTCTACG
CGTACCGGTTAGTAATGATCGACAATCAACCTCTGGATTACAAAATTTGTGAAAGATTGACTGGTATTCT
TAACTATGTTGCTCCTTTTACGCTATGTGGATACGCTGCTTTAATGCCTTTGTATCATGCTATTGCTTCC
CGTATGGCTTTCATTTTCTCCTCCTTGTATAAATCCTGGTTGCTGTCTCTTTATGAGGAGTTGTGGCCCG
TTGTCAGGCAACGTGGCGTGGTGTGCACTGTGTTTGCTGACGCAACCCCCACTGGTTGGGGCATTGCCAC
CACCTGTCAGCTCCTTTCCGGGACTTTCGCTTTCCCCCTCCCTATTGCCACGGCGGAACTCATCGCCGCC
TGCCTTGCCCGCTGCTGGACAGGGGCTCGGCTGTTGGGCACTGACAATTCCGTGGTGTTGTCGGGGAAGC
TGACGTCCTTTCCATGGCTGCTCGCCTGTGTTGCCACCTGGATTCTGCGCGGGACGTCCTTCTGCTACGT
CCCTTCGGCCCTCAATCCAGCGGACCTTCCTTCCCGCGGCCTGCTGCCGGCTCTGCGGCCTCTTCCGCGT
CTTCGCCTTCGCCCTCAGACGAGTCGGATCTCCCTTTGGGCCGCCTCCCCGCCTGGCGATGGTACCGGTG
TGGAAAGTCCCCAGGCTCCCCAGCAGGCAGAAGTATGCAAAGCATGCATCTCAATTAGTCAGCAACCAGG
TGTGGAAAGTCCCCAGGCTCCCCAGCAGGCAGAAGTATGCAAAGCATGCATCTCAATTAGTCAGCAACCA
TAGTCCCGCCCCTAACTCCGCCCATCCCGCCCCTAACTCCGCCCAGTTCCGCCCATTCTCCGCCCCATGG
CTGACTAATTTTTTTTATTTATGCAGAGGCCGAGGCCGCCTCTGCCTCTGAGCTATTCCAGAAGTAGTGA
GGAGGCTTTTTTGGAGGCCTAGGCTTTTGCAAAAAGCTCCCGGGAGCTTGTATATCCATTTTCGGATCTG
ATCAGCACGTGTTGACAATTAATCATCGGCATAGTATATCGGCATAGTATAATACGACAAGGTGAGGAAC
TAAACCATGGCCAAGCCTTTGTCTCAAGAAGAATCCACCCTCATTGAAAGAGCAACGGCTACAATCAACA
GCATCCCCATCTCTGAAGACTACAGCGTCGCCAGCGCAGCTCTCTCTAGCGACGGCCGCATCTTCACTGG
TGTCAATGTATATCATTTTACTGGGGGACCTTGTGCAGAACTCGTGGTGCTGGGCACTGCTGCTGCTGCG
GCAGCTGGCAACCTGACTTGTATCGTCGCGATCGGAAATGAGAACAGGGGCATCTTGAGCCCCTGCGGAC
GGTGCCGACAGGTGCTTCTCGATCTGCATCCTGGGATCAAAGCCATAGTGAAGGACAGTGATGGACAGCC
GACGGCAGTTGGGATTCGTGAATTGCTGCCCTCTGGTTATGTGTGGGAGGGCTAAGCACAATTCGAGCTC
GGTACCTTTAAGACCAATGACTTACAAGGCAGCTGTAGATCTTAGCCACTTTTTAAAAGAAAAGGGGGGA
CTGGAAGGGCTAATTCACTCCCAACGAAGACAAGATCTGCTTTTTGCTTGTACTGGGTCTCTCTGGTTAG
ACCAGATCTGAGCCTGGGAGCTCTCTGGCTAACTAGGGAACCCACTGCTTAAGCCTCAATAAAGCTTGCC
TTGAGTGCTTCAAGTAGTGTGTGCCCGTCTGTTGTGTGACTCTGGTAACTAGAGATCCCTCAGACCCTTT
TAGTCAGTGTGGAAAATCTCTAGCAGTAGTAGTTCATGTCATCTTATTATTCAGTATTTATAACTTGCAA
AGAAATGAATATCAGAGAGTGAGAGGAACTTGTTTATTGCAGCTTATAATGGTTACAAATAAAGCAATAG
CATCACAAATTTCACAAATAAAGCATTTTTTTCACTGCATTCTAGTTGTGGTTTGTCCAAACTCATCAAT
GTATCTTATCATGTCTGGCTCTAGCTATCCCGCCCCTAACTCCGCCCATCCCGCCCCTAACTCCGCCCAG
TTCCGCCCATTCTCCGCCCCATGGCTGACTAATTTTTTTTATTTATGCAGAGGCCGAGGCCGCCTCGGCC
TCTGAGCTATTCCAGAAGTAGTGAGGAGGCTTTTTTGGAGGCCTAGGGACGTACCCAATTCGCCCTATAG
TGAGTCGTATTACGCGCGCTCACTGGCCGTCGTTTTACAACGTCGTGACTGGGAAAACCCTGGCGTTACC
CAACTTAATCGCCTTGCAGCACATCCCCCTTTCGCCAGCTGGCGTAATAGCGAAGAGGCCCGCACCGATC
GCCCTTCCCAACAGTTGCGCAGCCTGAATGGCGAATGGG
[124 nt withheld, positions 5430-5553]
C
[91 nt withheld, positions 5555-5645]
A
[49 nt withheld, positions 5647-5695]
CCTTTGACGTTGGAGTCCACGTTCTTT
[37 nt withheld, positions 5723-5759]
ACCCTATCTCGGTCTATTCTTTTGATTTATAAGGGATTTTGCCGATTTCGGCCTATTGGTTAAAAAATGA
GCTGATTTAACAAAAATTTAACGCGAATTTTAACAAAATATTAACGCTTACAATTTAGGTGGCACTTTTC
GGGGAAATGTGCGCGGAACCCCTATTTGTTTATTTTTCTAAATACATTCAAATATGTATCCGCTCATGAG
ACAATAACCCTGATAAATGCTTCAATAATATTGAAAAAGGAAGAGTATGAGTATTCAACATTTCCGTGTC
GCCCTTATTCCCTTTTTTGCGGCATTTTGCCTTCCTGTTTTTGCTCACCCAGAAACGCTGGTGAAAGTAA
AAGATGCTGAAGATCAGTTGGGTGCACGAGTGGGTTACATCGAACTGGATCTCAACAGCGGTAAGATCCT
TGAGAGTTTTCGCCCCGAAGAACGTTTTCCAATGATGAGCACTTTTAAAGTTCTGCTATGTGGCGCGGTA
TTATCCCGTATTGACGCCGGGCAAGAGCAACTCGGTCGCCGCATACACTATTCTCAGAATGACTTGGTTG
AGTACTCACCAGTCACAGAAAAGCATCTTACGGATGGCATGACAGTAAGAGAATTATGCAGTGCTGCCAT
AACCATGAGTGATAACACTGCGGCCAACTTACTTCTGACAACGATCGGAGGACCGAAGGAGCTAACCGCT
TTTTTGCACAACATGGGGGATCATGTAACTCGCCTTGATCGTTGGGAACCGGAGCTGAATGAAGCCATAC
CAAACGACGAGCGTGACACCACGATGCCTGTAGCAATGGCAACAACGTTGCGCAAACTATTAACTGGCGA
ACTACTTACTCTAGCTTCCCGGCAACAATTAATAGACTGGATGGAGGCGGATAAAGTTGCAGGACCACTT
CTGCGCTCGGCCCTTCCGGCTGGCTGGTTTATTGCTGATAAATCTGGAGCCGGTGAGCGTGGGTCTCGCG
GTATCATTGCAGCACTGGGGCCAGATGGTAAGCCCTCCCGTATCGTAGTTATCTACACGACGGGGAGTCA
GGCAACTATGGATGAACGAAATAGACAGATCGCTGAGATAGGTGCCTCACTGATTAAGCATTGGTAACTG
TCAGACCAAGTTTACTCATATATACTTTAGATTGATTTAAAACTTCATTTTTAATTTAAAAGGATCTAGG
TGAAGATCCTTTTTGATAATCTCATGACCAAAATCCCTTAACGTGAGTTTTCGTTCCACTGAGCGTCAGA
CCCCGTAGAAAAGATCAAAGGATCTTCTTGAGATCCTTTTTTTCTGCGCGTAATCTGCTGCTTGCAAACA
AAAAAACCACCGCTACCAGCGGTGGTTTGTTTGCCGGATCAAGAGCTACCAACTCTTTTTCCGAAGGTAA
CTGGCTTCAGCAGAGCGCAGATACCAAATACTGTTCTTCTAGTGTAGCCGTAGTTAGGCCACCACTTCAA
GAACTCTGTAGCACCGCCTACATACCTCGCTCTGCTAATCCTGTTACCAGTGGCTGCTGCCAGTGGCGAT
AAGTCGTGTCTTACCGGGTTGGACTCAAGACGATAGTTACCGGATAAGGCGCAGCGGTCGGGCTGAACGG
GGGGTTCGTGCACACAGCCCAGCTTGGAGCGAACGACCTACACCGAACTGAGATACCTACAGCGTGAGCT
ATGAGAAAGCGCCACGCTTCCCGAAGGGAGAAAGGCGGACAGGTATCCGGTAAGCGGCAGGGTCGGAACA
GGAGAGCGCACGAGGGAGCTTCCAGGGGGAAACGCCTGGTATCTTTATAGTCCTGTCGGGTTTCGCCACC
TCTGACTTGAGCGTCGATTTTTGTGATGCTCGTCAGGGGGGCGGAGCCTATGGAAAAACGCCAGCAACGC
GGCCTTTTTACGGTTCCTGGCCTTTTGCTGGCCTTTTGCTCACATGTTCTTTCCTGCGTTATCCCCTGAT
TCTGTGGATAACCGTATTACCGCCTTTGAGTGAGCTGATACCGCTCGCCGCAGCCGAACGACCGAGCGCA
GCGAGTCAGTGAGCGAGGAAGCGGAAGAGCGCCCAATACGCAAACCGCCTCTCCCCGCGCGTTGGCCGAT
TCATTAATGCAGCTGGCACGACAGGTTTCCCGACTGGAAAGCGGGCAGTGAGCGCAACGCAATTAATGTG
AGTTAGCTCACTCATTAGGCACCCCAGGCTTTACACTTTATGCTTCCGGCTCGTATGTTGTGTGGAATTG
TGAGCGGATAACAATTTCACACAGGAAACAGCTATGACCATGATTACGCCAAGCGCGCAATTAACCCTCA
CTAAAGGGAACAAAAGCTGGAGCTGCAAGCTT
Features (pLannotate 1.2.2; 34 found; start..end, strand, type, name):
      3..229     +  promoter       RSV promoter: Rous sarcoma virus enhancer/promoter
    230..410     +  LTR            5' LTR (truncated): truncated 5' long terminal repeat (LTR) from HIV-1
    457..582     +  misc_feature   HIV-1 Ψ: packaging signal of human immunodeficiency virus type 1
    566..929     +  CDS            HIV-1 gag (fragment): gag protein from human immunodeficiency virus 1; gag
   1075..1308    +  misc_feature   RRE: The Rev response element (RRE) of HIV-1 allows for Rev-dependent mRNA export from the nucleus to the cytoplasm.
   1685..1785    +  CDS            Rev (fragment): human immunodeficiency virus 1 (HIV-1) Rev protein; rev; enhances nuclear export of unspliced and incompletely spliced viral mRNAs
   1804..1921    +  misc_feature   cPPT/CTS: central polypurine tract and central termination sequence of HIV-1
   1945..2246    +  enhancer       CMV enhancer: human cytomegalovirus immediate early enhancer
   2247..2450    +  promoter       CMV promoter: human cytomegalovirus (CMV) immediate early promoter
   2452..2471    +  promoter       PLtetO-1 promoter (fragment): modified phage lambda PL promoter with tet operator sites (Lutz and Bujard, 1997)
   2473..2492    +  promoter       PLtetO-1 promoter (fragment): modified phage lambda PL promoter with tet operator sites (Lutz and Bujard, 1997)
   2532..2556    +  protein_bind   attB1: mutant version of attB; recombination site for the Gateway® BP reaction BP Clonase™
   2583..2948    +  CDS            POLG_ZIKVF (fragment): Experimental evidence at protein level: Swiss-Prot protein existence level 1. [RNA-directed RNA polymerase NS5]: Replicates the viral (+) and (-) RNA genome, and performs the capping of genomes in the cytoplasm (PubMed:30951555). Methylates viral RNA cap at guanine N-7 and ribose 2'-O positions. Once sufficient NS5 is expressed, binds to the cap-proximal structure and inhibits further translation of the viral genome (By similarity). Besides its role in RNA genome replication, also prevents the establishment of a cellular antiviral state by blocking the interferon-alpha/beta (IFN-alpha/beta) si
   2962..2986    -  protein_bind   attB2: mutant version of attB; recombination site for the Gateway® BP reaction BP Clonase™
   3039..3080    +  CDS            V5 tag: epitope tag from simian virus 5
   3104..3692    +  misc_feature   WPRE: woodchuck hepatitis virus posttranscriptional regulatory element
   3707..4023    +  promoter       SV40 promoter: SV40 enhancer and early promoter
   4071..4118    +  promoter       EM7 promoter: synthetic bacterial promoter&nbsp
   4137..4535    +  CDS            BSD: blasticidin S deaminase; Aspergillus terreus BSD; confers resistance to blasticidin
   4552..4620    +  CDS            nef (fragment): NEF_HV1Z2 - Experimental evidence at protein level: Swiss-Prot protein existence level 1. Extracellular Nef protein targets CD4(+) T-lymphocytes for apoptosis by interacting with CXCR4 surface receptors. From Human immunodeficiency virus type 1 group M subtype D (isolate Z2/CDC-Z34) (HIV-1).
   4622..4855    +  LTR            3' LTR (ΔU3): self-inactivating 3' long terminal repeat (LTR) from HIV-1
   4927..5048    +  polyA_signal   SV40 poly(A) signal: SV40 polyadenylation signal
   5088..5223    +  rep_origin     SV40 ori: SV40 origin of replication
   5244..5262    -  promoter       T7 promoter: promoter for bacteriophage T7 RNA polymerase
   5270..5425    +  CDS            lacZα (fragment): LacZα fragment of β-galactosidase; lacZ fragment
   5430..5858    +  rep_origin     f1 ori (sequence partly withheld): f1 bacteriophage origin of replication; arrow indicates direction of (+) strand synthesis
   5911..6015    +  promoter       AmpR promoter: bla
   6016..6876    +  CDS            AmpR: β-lactamase; bla; confers resistance to ampicillin, carbenicillin, and related antibiotics
   7047..7635    +  rep_origin     ori: high-copy-number ColE1/pMB1/pBR322/pUC origin of replication
   7818..7910    +  CDS            lacI (fragment): lac repressor; lacI; The lac repressor binds to the lac operator to inhibit transcription in E. coli. This inhibition can be relieved by adding lactose or isopropyl-β-D-thiogalactopyranoside (IPTG).
   7923..7944    +  protein_bind   CAP binding site: CAP binding activates transcription in the presence of cAMP. E. coli catabolite activator protein
   7959..7989    +  promoter       lac promoter: promoter for the E. coli lac operon
   7997..8013    +  protein_bind   lac operator: The lac repressor binds to the lac operator to inhibit transcription in E. coli. This inhibition can be relieved by adding lactose or isopropyl-β-D-thiogalactopyranoside (IPTG). lac repressor encoded by lacI
   8058..8076    +  promoter       T3 promoter: promoter for bacteriophage T3 RNA polymerase
