>Addgene plasmid #120834 | pLenti6.3/Capsid | addgene full sequence | sequence record 235416 | Addgene NGS Result
GCTTACATAACTTACGGTAAATGGCCCGCCTGGCTGACCGCCCAACGACCCCCGCCCATTGACGTCAATA
ATGACGTATGTTCCCATAGTAACGCCAATAGGGACTTTCCATTGACGTCAATGGGTGGAGTATTTACGGT
AAACTGCCCACTTGGCAGTACATCAAGTGTATCATATGCCAAGTACGCCCCCTATTGACGTCAATGACGG
TAAATGGCCCGCCTGGCATTATGCCCAGTACATGACCTTATGGGACTTTCCTACTTGGCAGTACATCTAC
GTATTAGTCATCGCTATTACCATGGTGATGCGGTTTTGGCAGTACATCAATGGGCGTGGATAGCGGTTTG
ACTCACGGGGATTTCCAAGTCTCCACCCCATTGACGTCAATGGGAGTTTGTTTTGGCACCAAAATCAACG
GGACTTTCCAAAATGTCGTAACAACTCCGCCCCATTGACGCAAATGGGCGGTAGGCGTGTACGGTGGGAG
GTCTATATAAGCAGAGCTCTCCCTATCAGTGATAGAGATCTCCCTATCAGTGATAGAGATCGTCGACTAG
TCCAGTGTGGTGGAATTCTGCAGATATCAACAAGTTTGTACAAAAAAGCAGGCTCCGAATTCGCCCTTAG
GAGGACAGCTATGAAAAACCCAAAAAAGAAATCCGGAGGATTCCGGATTGTCAATATGCTAAAACGCGGA
GTAGCCCGTGTGAGCCCCTTTGGGGGCTTGAAGAGGCTGCCAGCCGGACTTCTGCTGGGTCATGGGCCCA
TCAGGATGGTCTTGGCAATTCTAGCCTTTTTGAGATTCACGGCAATCAAGCCATCACTGGGTCTCATCAA
TAGATGGGGTTCAGTGGGGAAAAAAGAGGCTATGGAAATAATAAAGAAGTTCAAGAAAGATCTGGCTGCC
ATGCTGAGAATAATCAATGCTAGGAAGGAGAAGAAGAGACGAGGCGCAGATACTAGTGTCGGAATTGTTG
GCCTCCTGCTGACCACAGCTATGGCAAAGGGCGAATTCGACCCAGCTTTCTTGTACAAAGTGGTTGATAT
CCAGCACAGTGGCGGCCGCTCGAGTCTAGAGGGCCCGCGGTTCGAAGGTAAGCCTATCCCTAACCCTCTC
CTCGGTCTCGATTCTACGCGTACCGGTTAGTAATGATCGACAATCAACCTCTGGATTACAAAATTTGTGA
AAGATTGACTGGTATTCTTAACTATGTTGCTCCTTTTACGCTATGTGGATACGCTGCTTTAATGCCTTTG
TATCATGCTATTGCTTCCCGTATGGCTTTCATTTTCTCCTCCTTGTATAAATCCTGGTTGCTGTCTCTTT
ATGAGGAGTTGTGGCCCGTTGTCAGGCAACGTGGCGTGGTGTGCACTGTGTTTGCTGACGCAACCCCCAC
TGGTTGGGGCATTGCCACCACCTGTCAGCTCCTTTCCGGGACTTTCGCTTTCCCCCTCCCTATTGCCACG
GCGGAACTCATCGCCGCCTGCCTTGCCCGCTGCTGGACAGGGGCTCGGCTGTTGGGCACTGACAATTCCG
TGGTGTTGTCGGGGAAGCTGACGTCCTTTCCATGGCTGCTCGCCTGTGTTGCCACCTGGATTCTGCGCGG
GACGTCCTTCTGCTACGTCCCTTCGGCCCTCAATCCAGCGGACCTTCCTTCCCGCGGCCTGCTGCCGGCT
CTGCGGCCTCTTCCGCGTCTTCGCCTTCGCCCTCAGACGAGTCGGATCTCCCTTTGGGCCGCCTCCCCGC
CTGGCGATGGTACCGGTGTGGAAAGTCCCCAGGCTCCCCAGCAGGCAGAAGTATGCAAAGCATGCATCTC
AATTAGTCAGCAACCAGGTGTGGAAAGTCCCCAGGCTCCCCAGCAGGCAGAAGTATGCAAAGCATGCATC
TCAATTAGTCAGCAACCATAGTCCCGCCCCTAACTCCGCCCATCCCGCCCCTAACTCCGCCCAGTTCCGC
CCATTCTCCGCCCCATGGCTGACTAATTTTTTTTATTTATGCAGAGGCCGAGGCCGCCTCTGCCTCTGAG
CTATTCCAGAAGTAGTGAGGAGGCTTTTTTGGAGGCCTAGGCTTTTGCAAAAAGCTCCCGGGAGCTTGTA
TATCCATTTTCGGATCTGATCAGCACGTGTTGACAATTAATCATCGGCATAGTATATCGGCATAGTATAA
TACGACAAGGTGAGGAACTAAACCATGGCCAAGCCTTTGTCTCAAGAAGAATCCACCCTCATTGAAAGAG
CAACGGCTACAATCAACAGCATCCCCATCTCTGAAGACTACAGCGTCGCCAGCGCAGCTCTCTCTAGCGA
CGGCCGCATCTTCACTGGTGTCAATGTATATCATTTTACTGGGGGACCTTGTGCAGAACTCGTGGTGCTG
GGCACTGCTGCTGCTGCGGCAGCTGGCAACCTGACTTGTATCGTCGCGATCGGAAATGAGAACAGGGGCA
TCTTGAGCCCCTGCGGACGGTGCCGACAGGTGCTTCTCGATCTGCATCCTGGGATCAAAGCCATAGTGAA
GGACAGTGATGGACAGCCGACGGCAGTTGGGATTCGTGAATTGCTGCCCTCTGGTTATGTGTGGGAGGGC
TAAGCACAATTCGAGCTCGGTACCTTTAAGACCAATGACTTACAAGGCAGCTGTAGATCTTAGCCACTTT
TTAAAAGAAAAGGGGGGACTGGAAGGGCTAATTCACTCCCAACGAAGACAAGATCTGCTTTTTGCTTGTA
CTGGGTCTCTCTGGTTAGACCAGATCTGAGCCTGGGAGCTCTCTGGCTAACTAGGGAACCCACTGCTTAA
GCCTCAATAAAGCTTGCCTTGAGTGCTTCAAGTAGTGTGTGCCCGTCTGTTGTGTGACTCTGGTAACTAG
AGATCCCTCAGACCCTTTTAGTCAGTGTGGAAAATCTCTAGCAGTAGTAGTTCATGTCATCTTATTATTC
AGTATTTATAACTTGCAAAGAAATGAATATCAGAGAGTGAGAGGAACTTGTTTATTGCAGCTTATAATGG
TTACAAATAAAGCAATAGCATCACAAATTTCACAAATAAAGCATTTTTTTCACTGCATTCTAGTTGTGGT
TTGTCCAAACTCATCAATGTATCTTATCATGTCTGGCTCTAGCTATCCCGCCCCTAACTCCGCCCATCCC
GCCCCTAACTCCGCCCAGTTCCGCCCATTCTCCGCCCCATGGCTGACTAATTTTTTTTATTTATGCAGAG
GCCGAGGCCGCCTCGGCCTCTGAGCTATTCCAGAAGTAGTGAGGAGGCTTTTTTGGAGGCCTAGGGACGT
ACCCAATTCGCCCTATAGTGAGTCGTATTACGCGCGCTCACTGGCCGTCGTTTTACAACGTCGTGACTGG
GAAAACCCTGGCGTTACCCAACTTAATCGCCTTGCAGCACATCCCCCTTTCGCCAGCTGGCGTAATAGCG
AAGAGGCCCGCACCGATCGCCCTTCCCAACAGTTGCGCAGCCTGAATGGCGAATGGG
[124 nt withheld, positions 3488-3611]
C
[91 nt withheld, positions 3613-3703]
A
[49 nt withheld, positions 3705-3753]
CCTTTGACGTTGGAGTCCACGTTCTTT
[37 nt withheld, positions 3781-3817]
ACCCTATCTCGGTCTATTCTTTTGATTTATAAGGGATTTTGCCGATTTCGGCCTATTGGTTAAAAAATGA
GCTGATTTAACAAAAATTTAACGCGAATTTTAACAAAATATTAACGCTTACAATTTAGGTGGCACTTTTC
GGGGAAATGTGCGCGGAACCCCTATTTGTTTATTTTTCTAAATACATTCAAATATGTATCCGCTCATGAG
ACAATAACCCTGATAAATGCTTCAATAATATTGAAAAAGGAAGAGTATGAGTATTCAACATTTCCGTGTC
GCCCTTATTCCCTTTTTTGCGGCATTTTGCCTTCCTGTTTTTGCTCACCCAGAAACGCTGGTGAAAGTAA
AAGATGCTGAAGATCAGTTGGGTGCACGAGTGGGTTACATCGAACTGGATCTCAACAGCGGTAAGATCCT
TGAGAGTTTTCGCCCCGAAGAACGTTTTCCAATGATGAGCACTTTTAAAGTTCTGCTATGTGGCGCGGTA
TTATCCCGTATTGACGCCGGGCAAGAGCAACTCGGTCGCCGCATACACTATTCTCAGAATGACTTGGTTG
AGTACTCACCAGTCACAGAAAAGCATCTTACGGATGGCATGACAGTAAGAGAATTATGCAGTGCTGCCAT
AACCATGAGTGATAACACTGCGGCCAACTTACTTCTGACAACGATCGGAGGACCGAAGGAGCTAACCGCT
TTTTTGCACAACATGGGGGATCATGTAACTCGCCTTGATCGTTGGGAACCGGAGCTGAATGAAGCCATAC
CAAACGACGAGCGTGACACCACGATGCCTGTAGCAATGGCAACAACGTTGCGCAAACTATTAACTGGCGA
ACTACTTACTCTAGCTTCCCGGCAACAATTAATAGACTGGATGGAGGCGGATAAAGTTGCAGGACCACTT
CTGCGCTCGGCCCTTCCGGCTGGCTGGTTTATTGCTGATAAATCTGGAGCCGGTGAGCGTGGGTCTCGCG
GTATCATTGCAGCACTGGGGCCAGATGGTAAGCCCTCCCGTATCGTAGTTATCTACACGACGGGGAGTCA
GGCAACTATGGATGAACGAAATAGACAGATCGCTGAGATAGGTGCCTCACTGATTAAGCATTGGTAACTG
TCAGACCAAGTTTACTCATATATACTTTAGATTGATTTAAAACTTCATTTTTAATTTAAAAGGATCTAGG
TGAAGATCCTTTTTGATAATCTCATGACCAAAATCCCTTAACGTGAGTTTTCGTTCCACTGAGCGTCAGA
CCCCGTAGAAAAGATCAAAGGATCTTCTTGAGATCCTTTTTTTCTGCGCGTAATCTGCTGCTTGCAAACA
AAAAAACCACCGCTACCAGCGGTGGTTTGTTTGCCGGATCAAGAGCTACCAACTCTTTTTCCGAAGGTAA
CTGGCTTCAGCAGAGCGCAGATACCAAATACTGTTCTTCTAGTGTAGCCGTAGTTAGGCCACCACTTCAA
GAACTCTGTAGCACCGCCTACATACCTCGCTCTGCTAATCCTGTTACCAGTGGCTGCTGCCAGTGGCGAT
AAGTCGTGTCTTACCGGGTTGGACTCAAGACGATAGTTACCGGATAAGGCGCAGCGGTCGGGCTGAACGG
GGGGTTCGTGCACACAGCCCAGCTTGGAGCGAACGACCTACACCGAACTGAGATACCTACAGCGTGAGCT
ATGAGAAAGCGCCACGCTTCCCGAAGGGAGAAAGGCGGACAGGTATCCGGTAAGCGGCAGGGTCGGAACA
GGAGAGCGCACGAGGGAGCTTCCAGGGGGAAACGCCTGGTATCTTTATAGTCCTGTCGGGTTTCGCCACC
TCTGACTTGAGCGTCGATTTTTGTGATGCTCGTCAGGGGGGCGGAGCCTATGGAAAAACGCCAGCAACGC
GGCCTTTTTACGGTTCCTGGCCTTTTGCTGGCCTTTTGCTCACATGTTCTTTCCTGCGTTATCCCCTGAT
TCTGTGGATAACCGTATTACCGCCTTTGAGTGAGCTGATACCGCTCGCCGCAGCCGAACGACCGAGCGCA
GCGAGTCAGTGAGCGAGGAAGCGGAAGAGCGCCCAATACGCAAACCGCCTCTCCCCGCGCGTTGGCCGAT
TCATTAATGCAGCTGGCACGACAGGTTTCCCGACTGGAAAGCGGGCAGTGAGCGCAACGCAATTAATGTG
AGTTAGCTCACTCATTAGGCACCCCAGGCTTTACACTTTATGCTTCCGGCTCGTATGTTGTGTGGAATTG
TGAGCGGATAACAATTTCACACAGGAAACAGCTATGACCATGATTACGCCAAGCGCGCAATTAACCCTCA
CTAAAGGGAACAAAAGCTGGAGCTGCAAGCTTAATGTAGTCTTATGCAATACTCTTGTAGTCTTGCAACA
TGGTAACGATGAGTTAGCAACATGCCTTACAAGGAGAGAAAAAGCACCGTGCATGCCGATTGGTGGAAGT
AAGGTGGTACGATCGTGCCTTATTAGGAAGGCAACAGACGGGTCTGACATGGATTGGACGAACCACTGAA
TTGCCGCATTGCAGAGATATTGTATTTAAGTGCCTAGCTCGATACATAAACGGGTCTCTCTGGTTAGACC
AGATCTGAGCCTGGGAGCTCTCTGGCTAACTAGGGAACCCACTGCTTAAGCCTCAATAAAGCTTGCCTTG
AGTGCTTCAAGTAGTGTGTGCCCGTCTGTTGTGTGACTCTGGTAACTAGAGATCCCTCAGACCCTTTTAG
TCAGTGTGGAAAATCTCTAGCAGTGGCGCCCGAACAGGGACTTGAAAGCGAAAGGGAAACCAGAGGAGCT
CTCTCGACGCAGGACTCGGCTTGCTGAAGCGCGCACGGCAAGAGGCGAGGGGCGGCGACTGGTGAGTACG
CCAAAAATTTTGACTAGCGGAGGCTAGAAGGAGAGAGATGGGTGCGAGAGCGTCAGTATTAAGCGGGGGA
GAATTAGATCGCGATGGGAAAAAATTCGGTTAAGGCCAGGGGGAAAGAAAAAATATAAATTAAAACATAT
AGTATGGGCAAGCAGGGAGCTAGAACGATTCGCAGTTAATCCTGGCCTGTTAGAAACATCAGAAGGCTGT
AGACAAATACTGGGACAGCTACAACCATCCCTTCAGACAGGATCAGAAGAACTTAGATCATTATATAATA
CAGTAGCAACCCTCTATTGTGTGCATCAAAGGATAGAGATAAAAGACACCAAGGAAGCTTTAGACAAGAT
AGAGGAAGAGCAAAACAAAAGTAAGACCACCGCACAGCAAGCGGCCGCTGATCTTCAGACCTGGAGGAGG
AGATATGAGGGACAATTGGAGAAGTGAATTATATAAATATAAAGTAGTAAAAATTGAACCATTAGGAGTA
GCACCCACCAAGGCAAAGAGAAGAGTGGTGCAGAGAGAAAAAAGAGCAGTGGGAATAGGAGCTTTGTTCC
TTGGGTTCTTGGGAGCAGCAGGAAGCACTATGGGCGCAGCGTCAATGACGCTGACGGTACAGGCCAGACA
ATTATTGTCTGGTATAGTGCAGCAGCAGAACAATTTGCTGAGGGCTATTGAGGCGCAACAGCATCTGTTG
CAACTCACAGTCTGGGGCATCAAGCAGCTCCAGGCAAGAATCCTGGCTGTGGAAAGATACCTAAAGGATC
AACAGCTCCTGGGGATTTGGGGTTGCTCTGGAAAACTCATTTGCACCACTGCTGTGCCTTGGAATGCTAG
TTGGAGTAATAAATCTCTGGAACAGATTTGGAATCACACGACCTGGATGGAGTGGGACAGAGAAATTAAC
AATTACACAAGCTTAATACACTCCTTAATTGAAGAATCGCAAAACCAGCAAGAAAAGAATGAACAAGAAT
TATTGGAATTAGATAAATGGGCAAGTTTGTGGAATTGGTTTAACATAACAAATTGGCTGTGGTATATAAA
ATTATTCATAATGATAGTAGGAGGCTTGGTAGGTTTAAGAATAGTTTTTGCTGTACTTTCTATAGTGAAT
AGAGTTAGGCAGGGATATTCACCATTATCGTTTCAGACCCACCTCCCAACCCCGAGGGGACCCGACAGGC
CCGAAGGAATAGAAGAAGAAGGTGGAGAGAGAGACAGAGACAGATCCATTCGATTAGTGAACGGATCTCG
ACGGTATCGGTTAACTTTTAAAAGAAAAGGGGGGATTGGGGGGTACAGTGCAGGGGAAAGAATAGTAGAC
ATAATAGCAACAGACATACAAACTAAAGAATTACAAAAACAAATTACAAAAATTCAAAATTTTATCGATA
AGCTTGGGAGTTCC
Features (pLannotate 1.2.2; 34 found; start..end, strand, type, name):
      3..304     +  enhancer       CMV enhancer: human cytomegalovirus immediate early enhancer
    305..508     +  promoter       CMV promoter: human cytomegalovirus (CMV) immediate early promoter
    510..529     +  promoter       PLtetO-1 promoter (fragment): modified phage lambda PL promoter with tet operator sites (Lutz and Bujard, 1997)
    531..550     +  promoter       PLtetO-1 promoter (fragment): modified phage lambda PL promoter with tet operator sites (Lutz and Bujard, 1997)
    590..614     +  protein_bind   attB1: mutant version of attB; recombination site for the Gateway® BP reaction BP Clonase™
    641..1006    +  CDS            POLG_ZIKVF (fragment): Experimental evidence at protein level: Swiss-Prot protein existence level 1. [RNA-directed RNA polymerase NS5]: Replicates the viral (+) and (-) RNA genome, and performs the capping of genomes in the cytoplasm (PubMed:30951555). Methylates viral RNA cap at guanine N-7 and ribose 2'-O positions. Once sufficient NS5 is expressed, binds to the cap-proximal structure and inhibits further translation of the viral genome (By similarity). Besides its role in RNA genome replication, also prevents the establishment of a cellular antiviral state by blocking the interferon-alpha/beta (IFN-alpha/beta) si
   1020..1044    -  protein_bind   attB2: mutant version of attB; recombination site for the Gateway® BP reaction BP Clonase™
   1097..1138    +  CDS            V5 tag: epitope tag from simian virus 5
   1162..1750    +  misc_feature   WPRE: woodchuck hepatitis virus posttranscriptional regulatory element
   1765..2081    +  promoter       SV40 promoter: SV40 enhancer and early promoter
   2129..2176    +  promoter       EM7 promoter: synthetic bacterial promoter&nbsp
   2195..2593    +  CDS            BSD: blasticidin S deaminase; Aspergillus terreus BSD; confers resistance to blasticidin
   2610..2678    +  CDS            nef (fragment): NEF_HV1Z2 - Experimental evidence at protein level: Swiss-Prot protein existence level 1. Extracellular Nef protein targets CD4(+) T-lymphocytes for apoptosis by interacting with CXCR4 surface receptors. From Human immunodeficiency virus type 1 group M subtype D (isolate Z2/CDC-Z34) (HIV-1).
   2680..2913    +  LTR            3' LTR (ΔU3): self-inactivating 3' long terminal repeat (LTR) from HIV-1
   2985..3106    +  polyA_signal   SV40 poly(A) signal: SV40 polyadenylation signal
   3146..3281    +  rep_origin     SV40 ori: SV40 origin of replication
   3302..3320    -  promoter       T7 promoter: promoter for bacteriophage T7 RNA polymerase
   3328..3483    +  CDS            lacZα (fragment): LacZα fragment of β-galactosidase; lacZ fragment
   3488..3916    +  rep_origin     f1 ori (sequence partly withheld): f1 bacteriophage origin of replication; arrow indicates direction of (+) strand synthesis
   3969..4073    +  promoter       AmpR promoter: bla
   4074..4934    +  CDS            AmpR: β-lactamase; bla; confers resistance to ampicillin, carbenicillin, and related antibiotics
   5105..5693    +  rep_origin     ori: high-copy-number ColE1/pMB1/pBR322/pUC origin of replication
   5876..5968    +  CDS            lacI (fragment): lac repressor; lacI; The lac repressor binds to the lac operator to inhibit transcription in E. coli. This inhibition can be relieved by adding lactose or isopropyl-β-D-thiogalactopyranoside (IPTG).
   5981..6002    +  protein_bind   CAP binding site: CAP binding activates transcription in the presence of cAMP. E. coli catabolite activator protein
   6017..6047    +  promoter       lac promoter: promoter for the E. coli lac operon
   6055..6071    +  protein_bind   lac operator: The lac repressor binds to the lac operator to inhibit transcription in E. coli. This inhibition can be relieved by adding lactose or isopropyl-β-D-thiogalactopyranoside (IPTG). lac repressor encoded by lacI
   6116..6134    +  promoter       T3 promoter: promoter for bacteriophage T3 RNA polymerase
   6162..6388    +  promoter       RSV promoter: Rous sarcoma virus enhancer/promoter
   6389..6569    +  LTR            5' LTR (truncated): truncated 5' long terminal repeat (LTR) from HIV-1
   6616..6741    +  misc_feature   HIV-1 Ψ: packaging signal of human immunodeficiency virus type 1
   6725..7088    +  CDS            HIV-1 gag (fragment): gag protein from human immunodeficiency virus 1; gag
   7234..7467    +  misc_feature   RRE: The Rev response element (RRE) of HIV-1 allows for Rev-dependent mRNA export from the nucleus to the cytoplasm.
   7844..7944    +  CDS            Rev (fragment): human immunodeficiency virus 1 (HIV-1) Rev protein; rev; enhances nuclear export of unspliced and incompletely spliced viral mRNAs
   7963..8080    +  misc_feature   cPPT/CTS: central polypurine tract and central termination sequence of HIV-1
