[The description below was written by a language model from this plasmid's Addgene catalogue record and pLannotate feature annotations shown in this document.]
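Description:
pLenti6.3/Capsid is a lentiviral expression plasmid built on the Invitrogen pLenti6.3 backbone and carrying the Zika virus (ZIKV) capsid coding sequence, introduced by Gateway recombination. It is maintained in E. coli through a high-copy ColE1/pUC-type origin with ampicillin selection (AmpR), and also contains an f1 origin and remnants of lac/T7/T3 cloning-vector sequence. The two sequence records (depositor and NGS-verified) are both 8,101 nt and show the same 34 features, differing only in where the circular numbering starts.

The transfer cassette is a self-inactivating HIV-1 design. An RSV promoter fused to a truncated 5' LTR drives genomic RNA production in packaging cells, followed by the Ψ packaging signal, a partial gag fragment, the RRE for Rev-dependent nuclear export, and the cPPT/CTS, ending in a ΔU3 3' LTR and an SV40 poly(A) signal. Internally, the CMV enhancer/promoter drives a roughly 370 bp ZIKV polyprotein fragment flanked by attB1 and attB2. The annotation tool labels this fragment with generic polyprotein (NS5) text, but its size and the catalogue entry are consistent with capsid. Two short tet-operator-like matches lie just downstream of the CMV promoter, although the record does not describe the construct as inducible. A backbone-encoded V5 epitope tag follows attB2 for C-terminal tagging and detection, and a WPRE enhances transcript expression. A downstream SV40/EM7 promoter pair drives blasticidin S deaminase, allowing blasticidin selection of transduced mammalian cells.

The stated purpose is lentiviral expression of a ZIKV protein, that is, producing particles to deliver V5-tagged capsid transiently or stably into mammalian cells.
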