Addgene plasmid #120834: pLenti6.3/Capsid
Purpose: Lentiviral expression of ZIKV protein
Depositing lab: Jan Rehwinkel. Depositing organization: University of Oxford.
Backbone
  Vector backbone: pLenti6.3
  Backbone manufacturer: Invitrogen
  Backbone size w/o insert (bp): 7735
  Vector type: Lentiviral
Growth in bacteria
  Bacterial resistance: Ampicillin, 100 μg/mL
  Growth temperature: 37°C
  Growth strain: NEB Stable
  Copy number: High Copy
Gene/Insert
  Gene/Insert name: Capsid ZIKV
  Promoter: CMV
  Tag / fusion protein: V5 (C terminal on backbone)
  Cloning method: Gateway Cloning
Terms and licenses: Academic/Nonprofit Terms; Industry Terms: Not Available to Industry
How to cite: pLenti6.3/Capsid was a gift from Jan Rehwinkel (Addgene plasmid # 120834 ; http://n2t.net/addgene:120834 ; RRID:Addgene_120834)
